Addgene plasmid #42547: shYES1 # 2
Depositing lab: William Hahn. Depositing organization: Dana-Farber Cancer Institute. Publication: beta-Catenin-Driven Cancers Require a YAP1 Transcriptional Complex for Survival and Tumorigenesis. Rosenbluh J, Nijhawan D, Cox AG, Li X, Neal JT, Schafer EJ, Zack TI, Wang X, Tsherniak A, Schinzel AC, Shao DD, Schumacher SE, Weir BA, Vazquez F, Cowley GS, Root DE, Mesirov JP, Beroukhim R, Kuo CJ, Goessling W, Hahn WC. Cell. 2012 Dec 21;151(7):1457-73. doi: 10.1016/j.cell.2012.11.026. Epub 2012 Dec 13. PubMed 23245941.
Backbone
  Vector backbone: pLKO.1
  Backbone manufacturer: TRC
  Backbone size w/o insert (bp): 8000
  Vector type: Mammalian Expression, Lentiviral, RNAi
  Selectable markers: Puromycin
Growth in bacteria
  Bacterial resistance: Ampicillin, 100 μg/mL
  Growth temperature: 37°C
  Growth strain: DH5alpha
  Copy number: High Copy
Gene/Insert
  Gene/Insert name: YES1
  gRNA/shRNA sequence: ACCACGAAAGTAGCAATCAAA
  Species: H. sapiens (human)
  GenBank ID: NM_005433
  Entrez Gene: YES1 (a.k.a. HsT441, P61-YES, Yes, c-yes)
  Cloning method: Restriction Enzyme; 5′ cloning site Age1 (destroyed during cloning); 3′ cloning site EcoR1 (destroyed during cloning)
  Sequencing primers: 5′ pLKOF; 3′ pLKOR
Resource information
  A portion of this plasmid was derived from a plasmid made by: The Broad RNAi consortium (TRC)
Terms and licenses: Academic/Nonprofit Terms; Industry Terms: Not Available to Industry
Depositor comments: TRCN0000001611
How to cite: shYES1 # 2 was a gift from William Hahn (Addgene plasmid # 42547 ; http://n2t.net/addgene:42547 ; RRID:Addgene_42547)
