[The description below was written by a language model from this plasmid's Addgene catalogue record.]
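Description:
shYES1 # 2 is a lentiviral RNAi plasmid built on the pLKO.1 backbone from the RNAi Consortium (TRC), listed at about 8 kb without insert. It carries a short hairpin RNA targeting human YES1, the gene encoding the Src-family tyrosine kinase also known as c-yes or p61-YES. It is maintained in E. coli as a high-copy plasmid under ampicillin selection, and it provides puromycin resistance for selecting mammalian cells that have taken up the vector. The hairpin was inserted by restriction cloning between the AgeI and EcoRI sites of the backbone, and the record notes that both sites were destroyed in the process. The hairpin itself derives from the TRC collection.

No feature table accompanies this entry, and the catalogue fields do not name the promoters or viral elements. In the standard pLKO.1 design, a human U6 RNA polymerase III promoter drives the hairpin and a separate mammalian promoter drives the puromycin resistance gene. Both lie between lentiviral long terminal repeats along with a packaging signal, so that the cassette can be packaged into virus when helper plasmids are supplied in trans and then integrated into target cell genomes. These details should be treated as general properties of the backbone rather than as recorded annotations for this plasmid.

The construct is intended for stable knockdown of YES1 in human cells by lentiviral transduction followed by puromycin selection. As its name indicates, it is one of several independent hairpins against the same gene. It was deposited with a study of how beta-catenin-driven cancers depend on a YAP1 transcriptional complex for survival and tumorigenesis.
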