>Addgene plasmid #42547 | shYES1 # 2 | depositor partial sequence | sequence record 57420 | shRNA target seq
ACCACGAAAGTAGCAATCAAA
