>Addgene plasmid #42547 | shYES1 # 2 | addgene partial sequence | sequence record 59098 | hU6-F 5'-GAGGGCCTATTTCCCATGATT-3'
AGGCTGTTAGAGAGATAATTGGAATTAATTTGACTGTAAACACAAAGATATTAGTACAAAATACGTGACG
TAGAAAGTAATAATTTCTTGGGTAGTTTGCAGTTTTAAAATTATGTTTTAAAATGGACTATCATATGCTT
ACCGTAACTTGAAAGTATTTCGATTTCTTGGCTTTATATATCTTGTGGAAAGGACGAAACACCGGACCAC
GAAAGTAGCAATCAAACTCGAGTTTGATTGCTACTTTCGTGGTTTTTTAATTCTCGACCTCGAGACAAAT
GGCAGTATTCATCCACAATTTTAAAAGAAAAGGGGGGATTGGGGGGTACAGTGCAGGGGAAAGAATAGTA
GACATAATAGCAACAGACATACAAACTAAAGAATTACAAAAACAAATTACAAAAATTCAAAATTTTCGGG
TTTATTACAGGGACAGCAGAGATCCACTTTGGCCGCGGCTCGAGGGGGTTGGGGTTGCGCCTTTTCCAAG
GCAGCCCTGGGTTTGCGCAGGGACGCGGCTGCTCTGGGCGTGGTTCCGGGAAACGCAGCGGCGCCGACCC
TGGGTCTCGCACATTCTTCACGTCCGTTCGCAGCGTCACCCGGATCTTCGCCGCTACCCTTGTGGGCCCC
CCGGCGACGCTTCCTGCTCCGCCCCTAAGTCGGGAAGGTTCCTTGCGGTTCGCGGCGTGCCGGACGTGAC
AAACGGAAGCCGCACGTCTCACTAGTACCCTCGCAGACGGACAGCGCCAGGGAGCAATGGCAGCGCGCCG
ACCGCGATGGGCTGTGGCCAATAGCGGCTGCTCAGCAGGGCGCGCCGAGAGCAGCGGCCGGGAAGGGGCG
G
